Features (pLannotate 1.2.2; 6 found; start..end, strand, type, name):
    126..230     +  promoter       AmpR promoter: bla
    221..301     -  CDS            int (fragment): INT2_ECOLX - Protein inferred from homology: Swiss-Prot protein existence level 3. Putative integrase believed to be involved in the insertion of antibiotic resistance genes into plasmids and transposons. From Escherichia coli.
    387..443     +  CDS            GmR (fragment): gentamycin acetyltransferase; aacC1; confers resistance to gentamycin
    450..1238    +  CDS            aadA: S3AD_ECOLX - Experimental evidence at protein level: Swiss-Prot protein existence level 1. Mediates bacterial resistance to the antibiotics streptomycin and spectinomycin. From Escherichia coli.
   1412..2000    +  rep_origin     ori: high-copy-number ColE1/pMB1/pBR322/pUC origin of replication
   2183..2278    +  CDS            lacI (fragment): LACI_ECOLI - Experimental evidence at protein level: Swiss-Prot protein existence level 1. Repressor of the lactose operon. Binds allolactose as an inducer. From Escherichia coli (strain K12).
>Addgene plasmid | pICH44300 | analyzer sequence | sequence record 75097
CGCTTGAGACCACGAAGTGGCTCTTCAGTGGACGAAAGGGCCTCGTGATACGCCTATTTTTATAGGTTAA
TGTCATGATAATAATGGTTTCTTAGACGTCAGGTGGCACTTTTCGGGGAAATGTGCGCGGAACCCCTATT
TGTTTATTTTTCTAAATACATTCAAATATGTATCCGCTCATGAGACAATAACCCTGATAAATGCTTCAAT
AATATTGAAAAAGGAAGAGTATGCGCTCACGCAACTGGTCCAGAACCTTGACCGAACGCAGCGGTGGTAA
CGGCGCAGTGGCGGTTTTCATGGCTTGTTATGACTGTTTTTTTGGGGTACAGTCTATGCCTCGGGCATCC
AAGCAGCAAGCGCGTTACGCCGTGGGTCGATGTTTGATGTTATGGAGCAGCAACGATGTTACGCAGCAGG
GCAGTCGCCCTAAAACAAAGTTAAACATCATGAGGGAAGCGGTGATCGCCGAAGTATCGACTCAACTATC
AGAGGTAGTTGGCGTCATCGAGCGCCATCTCGAACCGACGTTGCTGGCCGTACATTTGTACGGCTCCGCA
GTGGATGGCGGCCTGAAGCCACACAGCGATATTGATTTGCTGGTTACGGTGACCGTAAGGCTTGATGAAA
CAACGCGGCGAGCTTTGATCAACGACCTTTTGGAAACTTCGGCTTCCCCTGGAGAGAGCGAGATTCTCCG
CGCTGTAGAAGTCACCATTGTTGTGCACGACGACATCATTCCGTGGCGTTATCCAGCTAAGCGCGAACTG
CAATTTGGAGAATGGCAGCGCAATGACATTCTTGCAGGTATCTTCGAGCCAGCCACGATCGACATTGATC
TGGCTATCTTGCTGACAAAAGCAAGAGAACATAGCGTTGCCTTGGTAGGTCCAGCGGCGGAGGAACTCTT
TGATCCGGTTCCTGAACAGGATCTATTTGAGGCGCTAAATGAAACCTTAACGCTATGGAACTCGCCGCCC
GACTGGGCTGGCGATGAGCGAAATGTAGTGCTTACGTTGTCCCGCATTTGGTACAGCGCAGTAACCGGCA
AAATCGCGCCGAAGGATGTCGCTGCCGACTGGGCAATGGAGCGCCTGCCGGCCCAGTATCAGCCCGTCAT
ACTTGAAGCTAGACAGGCTTATCTTGGACAAGAAGAAGATCGCTTGGCCTCGCGCGCAGATCAGTTGGAA
GAATTTGTCCATTACGTAAAAGGCGAGATCACCAAGGTAGTCGGCAAATAACTGTCAGACCAAGTTTACT
CATATATACTTTAGATTGATTTAAAACTTCATTTTTAATTTAAAAGGATCTAGGTGAAGATCCTTTTTGA
TAATCTCATGACCAAAATCCCTTAACGTGAGTTTTCGTTCCACTGAGCGTCAGACCCCGTAGAAAAGATC
AAAGGATCTTCTTGAGATCCTTTTTTTCTGCGCGTAATCTGCTGCTTGCAAACAAAAAAACCACCGCTAC
CAGCGGTGGTTTGTTTGCCGGATCAAGAGCTACCAACTCTTTTTCCGAAGGTAACTGGCTTCAGCAGAGC
GCAGATACCAAATACTGTCCTTCTAGTGTAGCCGTAGTTAGGCCACCACTTCAAGAACTCTGTAGCACCG
CCTACATACCTCGCTCTGCTAATCCTGTTACCAGTGGCTGCTGCCAGTGGCGATAAGTCGTGTCTTACCG
GGTTGGACTCAAGACGATAGTTACCGGATAAGGCGCAGCGGTCGGGCTGAACGGGGGGTTCGTGCACACA
GCCCAGCTTGGAGCGAACGACCTACACCGAACTGAGATACCTACAGCGTGAGCTATGAGAAAGCGCCACG
CTTCCCGAAGGGAGAAAGGCGGACAGGTATCCGGTAAGCGGCAGGGTCGGAACAGGAGAGCGCACGAGGG
AGCTTCCAGGGGGAAACGCCTGGTATCTTTATAGTCCTGTCGGGTTTCGCCACCTCTGACTTGAGCGTCG
ATTTTTGTGATGCTCGTCAGGGGGGCGGAGCCTATGGAAAAACGCCAGCAACGCGGCCTTTTTACGGTTC
CTGGCCTTTTGCTGGCCTTTTGCTCACATGTTCTTTCCTGCGTTATCCCCTGATTCTGTGGATAACCGTA
TTACCGCCTTTGAGTGAGCTGATACCGCTCGCCGCAGCCGAACGACCGAGCGCAGCGAGTCAGTGAGCGA
GGAAGCGGAAGAGCGCCCAATACGCAAACCGCCTCTCCCCGCGCGTTGGCCGATTCATTAATCACTCTGT
GGTCTCAGCTTGCTCTCAAGATCAAAGGCTTAAAAAGCTGGGGTTTTATGAATGGGATCAAAGTTTCTTT
TTTTCTTTTATATTTGCTTCTCCATTTGTTTGTTTCATTTCCCTTTTTGTTTTCGTTTCTATGATGCACT
TGTGTGTGACAAACTCTCTGGGTTTTTACTTACGTCTGCGTTTCAAAAAAAAAAACCGCTTTCGTTTTGC
GTTTTAGTCCCATTGTTTTGTAGCTCTGAGTGATCGAATTGATGCCTCTTTATTCCTTTTGTTCCCTATA
ATTTCTTTCAAAACTCAGAAGAAAAACCTTGAAACTCTTTGCAATGTTAATATAAGTATTGTATAAGATT
TTTATTGATTTGGTTATTAGTCTTACTTTTGCTACCTCCATCTTCACTTGGAACTGATATTCTGAATAGT
TAAAGCGTTACATGTGTTCCATTCACAAATGAACTTAAACTAGCACAAAGTCAGATATTTTAAGATCGCA
CCATTT
